>Addgene plasmid #242573 | pCAGEN-DEST (JDW 471) | addgene full sequence | sequence record 487073 | Addgene NGS Result
GGTCGACATTGATTATTGACTAGTTATTAATAGTAATCAATTACGGGGTCATTAGTTCATAGCCCATATA
TGGAGTTCCGCGTTACATAACTTACGGTAAATGGCCCGCCTGGCTGACCGCCCAACGACCCCCGCCCATT
GACGTCAATAATGACGTATGTTCCCATAGTAACGCCAATAGGGACTTTCCATTGACGTCAATGGGTGGAG
TATTTACGGTAAACTGCCCACTTGGCAGTACATCAAGTGTATCATATGCCAAGTACGCCCCCTATTGACG
TCAATGACGGTAAATGGCCCGCCTGGCATTATGCCCAGTACATGACCTTATGGGACTTTCCTACTTGGCA
GTACATCTACGTATTAGTCATCGCTATTACCATGGTCGAGGTGAGCCCCACGTTCTGCTTCACTCTCCCC
ATCTCCCCCCCCTCCCCACCCCCAATTTTGTATTTATTTATTTTTTAATTATTTTGTGCAGCGATGGGGG
CGGGGGGGGGGGGGCGCGCGCCAGGCGGGGCGGGGCGGGGCGAGGGGCGGGGCGGGGCGAGGCGGAGAGG
TGCGGCGGCAGCCAATCAGAGCGGCGCGCTCCGAAAGTTTCCTTTTATGGCGAGGCGGCGGCGGCGGCGG
CCCTATAAAAAGCGAAGCGCGCGGCGGGCGGGAGTCGCTGCGCGCTGCCTTCGCCCCGTGCCCCGCTCCG
CCGCCGCCTCGCGCCGCCCGCCCCGGCTCTGACTGACCGCGTTACTCCCACAGGTGAGCGGGCGGGACGG
CCCTTCTCCTCCGGGCTGTAATTAGCGCTTGGTTTAATGACGGCTTGTTTCTTTTCTGTGGCTGCGTGAA
AGCCTTGAGGGGCTCCGGGAGGGCCCTTTGTGCGGGGGGAGCGGCTCGGGGGGTGCGTGCGTGTGTGTGT
GCGTGGGGAGCGCCGCGTGCGGCTCCGCGCTGCCCGGCGGCTGTGAGCGCTGCGGGCGCGGCGCGGGGCT
TTGTGCGCTCCGCAGTGTGCGCGAGGGGAGCGCGGCCGGGGGCGGTGCCCCGCGGTGCGGGGGGGGCTGC
GAGGGGAACAAAGGCTGCGTGCGGGGTGTGTGCGTGGGGGGGTGAGCAGGGGGTGTGGGCGCGTCGGTCG
GGCTGCAACCCCCCCTGCACCCCCCTCCCCGAGTTGCTGAGCACGGCCCGGCTTCGGGTGCGGGGCTCCG
TACGGGGCGTGGCGCGGGGCTCGCCGTGCCGGGCGGGGGGTGGCGGCAGGTGGGGGTGCCGGGCGGGGCG
GGGCCGCCTCGGGCCGGGGAGGGCTCGGGGGAGGGGCGCGGCGGCCCCCGGAGCGCCGGCGGCTGTCGAG
GCGCGGCGAGCCGCAGCCATTGCCTTTTATGGTAATCGTGCGAGAGGGCGCAGGGACTTCCTTTGTCCCA
AATCTGTGCGGAGCCGAAATCTGGGAGGCGCCGCCGCACCCCCTCTAGCGGGCGCGGGGCGAAGCGGTGC
GGCGCCGGCAGGAAGGAAATGGGCGGGGAGGGCCTTCGTGCGTCGCCGCGCCGCCGTCCCCTTCTCCCTC
TCCAGCCTCGGGGCTGTCCGCGGGGGGACGGCTGCCTTCGGGGGGGACGGGGCAGGGCGGGGTTCGGCTT
CTGGCGTGTGACCGGCGGCTCTAGAGCCTCTGCTAACCATGTTCATGCCTTCTTCTTTTTCCTACAGCTC
CTGGGCAACGTGCTGGTTATTGTGCTGTCTCATCATTTTGGCAAAGAATTCCTCGAGGATATCACAAGTT
TGTACAAAAAAGCTGAACGAGAAACGTAAAATGATATAAATATCAATATATTAAATTAGATTTTGCATAA
AAAACAGACTACATAATACTGTAAAACACAACATATCCAGTCACTATGGCGGCCGCATTAGGCACCCCAG
GCTTTACACTTTATGCTTCCGGCTCGTATAATGTGTGGATTTTGAGTTAGGATCCGTCGAGATTTTCAGG
AGCTAAGGAAGCTAAAATGGAGAAAAAAATCACTGGATATACCACCGTTGATATATCCCAATGGCATCGT
AAAGAACATTTTGAGGCATTTCAGTCAGTTGCTCAATGTACCTATAACCAGACCGTTCAGCTGGATATTA
CGGCCTTTTTAAAGACCGTAAAGAAAAATAAGCACAAGTTTTATCCGGCCTTTATTCACATTCTTGCCCG
CCTGATGAATGCTCATCCGGAATTCCGTATGGCAATGAAAGACGGTGAGCTGGTGATATGGGATAGTGTT
CACCCTTGTTACACCGTTTTCCATGAGCAAACTGAAACGTTTTCATCGCTCTGGAGTGAATACCACGACG
ATTTCCGGCAGTTTCTACACATATATTCGCAAGATGTGGCGTGTTACGGTGAAAACCTGGCCTATTTCCC
TAAAGGGTTTATTGAGAATATGTTTTTCGTCTCAGCCAATCCCTGGGTGAGTTTCACCAGTTTTGATTTA
AACGTGGCCAATATGGACAACTTCTTCGCCCCCGTTTTCACCATGGGCAAATATTATACGCAAGGCGACA
AGGTGCTGATGCCGCTGGCGATTCAGGTTCATCATGCCGTTTGTGATGGCTTCCATGTCGGCAGAATGCT
TAATGAATTACAACAGTACTGCGATGAGTGGCAGGGCGGGGCGTAAACGCGTGGATCCGGCTTACTAAAA
GCCAGATAACAGTATGCGTATTTGCGCGCTGATTTTTGCGGTATAAGAATATATACTGATATGTATACCC
GAAGTATGTCAAAAAGAGGTATGCTATGAAGCAGCGTATTACAGTGACAGTTGACAGCGACAGCTATCAG
TTGCTCAAGGCATATATGATGTCAATATCTCCGGTCTGGTAAGCACAACCATGCAGAATGAAGCCCGTCG
TCTGCGTGCCGAACGCTGGAAAGCGGAAAATCAGGAAGGGATGGCTGAGGTCGCCCGGTTTATTGAAATG
AACGGCTCTTTTGCTGACGAGAACAGGGGCTGGTGAAATGCAGTTTAAGGTTTACACCTATAAAAGAGAG
AGCCGTTATCGTCTGTTTGTGGATGTACAGAGTGATATTATTGACACGCCCGGGCGACGGATGGTGATCC
CCCTGGCCAGTGCACGTCTGCTGTCAGATAAAGTCTCCCGTGAACTTTACCCGGTGGTGCATATCGGGGA
TGAAAGCTGGCGCATGATGACCACCGATATGGCCAGTGTGCCGGTCTCCGTTATCGGGGAAGAAGTGGCT
GATCTCAGCCACCGCGAAAATGACATCAAAAACGCCATTAACCTGATGTTCTGGGGAATATAAATGTCAG
GCTCCCTTATACACAGCCAGTCTGCAGGTCGACCATAGTGACTGGATATGTTGTGTTTTACAGTATTATG
TAGTCTGTTTTTTATGCAAAATCTAATTTAATATATTGATATTTATATCATTTTACGTTTCTCGTTCAGC
TTTCTTGTACAAAGTGGTGATATCGCGGCCGCACTCCTCAGGTGCAGGCTGCCTATCAGAAGGTGGTGGC
TGGTGTGGCCAATGCCCTGGCTCACAAATACCACTGAGATCTTTTTCCCTCTGCCAAAAATTATGGGGAC
ATCATGAAGCCCCTTGAGCATCTGACTTCTGGCTAATAAAGGAAATTTATTTTCATTGCAATAGTGTGTT
GGAATTTTTTGTGTCTCTCACTCGGAAGGACATATGGGAGGGCAAATCATTTAAAACATCAGAATGAGTA
TTTGGTTTAGAGTTTGGCAACATATGCCCATATGCTGGCTGCCATGAACAAAGGTTGGCTATAAAGAGGT
CATCAGTATATGAAACAGCCCCCTGCTGTCCATTCCTTATTCCATAGAAAAGCCTTGACTTGAGGTTAGA
TTTTTTTTATATTTTGTTTTGTGTTATTTTTTTCTTTAACATCCCTAAAATTTTCCTTACATGTTTTACT
AGCCAGATTTTTCCTCCTCTCCTGACTACTCCCAGTCATAGCTGTCCCTCTTCTCTTATGGAGATCCCTC
GACCTGCAGCCCAAGCTTGGCGTAATCATGGTCATAGCTGTTTCCTGTGTGAAATTGTTATCCGCTCACA
ATTCCACACAACATACGAGCCGGAAGCATAAAGTGTAAAGCCTGGGGTGCCTAATGAGTGAGCTAACTCA
CATTAATTGCGTTGCGCTCACTGCCCGCTTTCCAGTCGGGAAACCTGTCGTGCCAGCGGATCCGCATCTC
AATTAGTCAGCAACCATAGTCCCGCCCCTAACTCCGCCCATCCCGCCCCTAACTCCGCCCAGTTCCGCCC
ATTCTCCGCCCCATGGCTGACTAATTTTTTTTATTTATGCAGAGGCCGAGGCCGCCTCGGCCTCTGAGCT
ATTCCAGAAGTAGTGAGGAGGCTTTTTTGGAGGCCTAGGCTTTTGCAAAAAGCTAACTTGTTTATTGCAG
CTTATAATGGTTACAAATAAAGCAATAGCATCACAAATTTCACAAATAAAGCATTTTTTTCACTGCATTC
TAGTTGTGGTTTGTCCAAACTCATCAATGTATCTTATCATGTCTGGATCCGCTGCATTAATGAATCGGCC
AACGCGCGGGGAGAGGCGGTTTGCGTATTGGGCGCTCTTCCGCTTCCTCGCTCACTGACTCGCTGCGCTC
GGTCGTTCGGCTGCGGCGAGCGGTATCAGCTCACTCAAAGGCGGTAATACGGTTATCCACAGAATCAGGG
GATAACGCAGGAAAGAACATGTGAGCAAAAGGCCAGCAAAAGGCCAGGAACCGTAAAAAGGCCGCGTTGC
TGGCGTTTTTCCATAGGCTCCGCCCCCCTGACGAGCATCACAAAAATCGACGCTCAAGTCAGAGGTGGCG
AAACCCGACAGGACTATAAAGATACCAGGCGTTTCCCCCTGGAAGCTCCCTCGTGCGCTCTCCTGTTCCG
ACCCTGCCGCTTACCGGATACCTGTCCGCCTTTCTCCCTTCGGGAAGCGTGGCGCTTTCTCATAGCTCAC
GCTGTAGGTATCTCAGTTCGGTGTAGGTCGTTCGCTCCAAGCTGGGCTGTGTGCACGAACCCCCCGTTCA
GCCCGACCGCTGCGCCTTATCCGGTAACTATCGTCTTGAGTCCAACCCGGTAAGACACGACTTATCGCCA
CTGGCAGCAGCCACTGGTAACAGGATTAGCAGAGCGAGGTATGTAGGCGGTGCTACAGAGTTCTTGAAGT
GGTGGCCTAACTACGGCTACACTAGAAGAACAGTATTTGGTATCTGCGCTCTGCTGAAGCCAGTTACCTT
CGGAAAAAGAGTTGGTAGCTCTTGATCCGGCAAACAAACCACCGCTGGTAGCGGTGGTTTTTTTGTTTGC
AAGCAGCAGATTACGCGCAGAAAAAAAGGATCTCAAGAAGATCCTTTGATCTTTTCTACGGGGTCTGACG
CTCAGTGGAACGAAAACTCACGTTAAGGGATTTTGGTCATGAGATTATCAAAAAGGATCTTCACCTAGAT
CCTTTTAAATTAAAAATGAAGTTTTAAATCAATCTAAAGTATATATGAGTAAACTTGGTCTGACAGTTAC
CAATGCTTAATCAGTGAGGCACCTATCTCAGCGATCTGTCTATTTCGTTCATCCATAGTTGCCTGACTCC
CCGTCGTGTAGATAACTACGATACGGGAGGGCTTACCATCTGGCCCCAGTGCTGCAATGATACCGCGAGA
CCCACGCTCACCGGCTCCAGATTTATCAGCAATAAACCAGCCAGCCGGAAGGGCCGAGCGCAGAAGTGGT
CCTGCAACTTTATCCGCCTCCATCCAGTCTATTAATTGTTGCCGGGAAGCTAGAGTAAGTAGTTCGCCAG
TTAATAGTTTGCGCAACGTTGTTGCCATTGCTACAGGCATCGTGGTGTCACGCTCGTCGTTTGGTATGGC
TTCATTCAGCTCCGGTTCCCAACGATCAAGGCGAGTTACATGATCCCCCATGTTGTGCAAAAAAGCGGTT
AGCTCCTTCGGTCCTCCGATCGTTGTCAGAAGTAAGTTGGCCGCAGTGTTATCACTCATGGTTATGGCAG
CACTGCATAATTCTCTTACTGTCATGCCATCCGTAAGATGCTTTTCTGTGACTGGTGAGTACTCAACCAA
GTCATTCTGAGAATAGTGTATGCGGCGACCGAGTTGCTCTTGCCCGGCGTCAATACGGGATAATACCGCG
CCACATAGCAGAACTTTAAAAGTGCTCATCATTGGAAAACGTTCTTCGGGGCGAAAACTCTCAAGGATCT
TACCGCTGTTGAGATCCAGTTCGATGTAACCCACTCGTGCACCCAACTGATCTTCAGCATCTTTTACTTT
CACCAGCGTTTCTGGGTGAGCAAAAACAGGAAGGCAAAATGCCGCAAAAAAGGGAATAAGGGCGACACGG
AAATGTTGAATACTCATACTCTTCCTTTTTCAATATTATTGAAGCATTTATCAGGGTTATTGTCTCATGA
GCGGATACATATTTGAATGTATTTAGAAAAATAAACAAATAGGGGTTCCGCGCACATTTCCCCGAAAAGT
GCCACCTG
Features (pLannotate 1.2.2; 23 found; start..end, strand, type, name):
      5..384     +  enhancer       CMV enhancer: human cytomegalovirus immediate early enhancer
    386..660     +  promoter       chicken β-actin promoter: No description available
    661..1677    +  intron         chimeric intron: chimera between introns from chicken β-actin and rabbit β-globin
   1744..1868    +  protein_bind   attR1: mutant version of attR; recombination site for the Gateway® LR reaction LR Clonase™
   1893..1923    +  promoter       lac UV5 promoter: E. coli lac promoter with an "up" mutation
   1947..1976    +  promoter       cat promoter (fragment): promoter of the E. coli cat gene encoding chloramphenicol acetyltransferase
   1977..2636    +  CDS            CmR: chloramphenicol acetyltransferase; cat; confers resistance to chloramphenicol
   2815..2973    +  CDS            ccdA (fragment): CCDA_ECO57 - Also known as H, letA. Experimental evidence at protein level: Swiss-Prot protein existence level 1. Antitoxin component of a type II toxin-antitoxin (TA) system which inhibits the post-segregational killing (PSK) of plasmid-free cells, also referred to as a plasmid addiction system. Binds to and blocks the activity of CcdB; will also remove bound CcdB protein from the CcdB-GyrA complex by forming a CcdA-CcdB complex, a process termed rejuvenation. Functions as a transcriptional corepressor for the ccdAB operon, repression also requires CcdB (By similarity). From Escherichia coli
   2978..3280    +  CDS            ccdB: CCDB_ECOLI - Also known as G, letB, letD. Experimental evidence at protein level: Swiss-Prot protein existence level 1. Toxic component of a type II toxin-antitoxin (TA) system, functioning in plasmid maintainence. Responsible for the post- segregational killing (PSK) of plasmid-free cells, also referred to as a plasmid addiction system. Half-life of over 2 hours. Cell killing by CcdB is accompanied by filamentation, defects in chromosome and plasmid segregation, defects in cell division, formation of anucleate cells, decreased DNA synthesis and plasmid loss. Interferes with the activity of DN
   3324..3448    -  protein_bind   attR2: mutant version of attR; recombination site for the Gateway® LR reaction LR Clonase™
   3463..3534    +  CDS            HBB (fragment): HBB_PONPY - Experimental evidence at transcript level: Swiss-Prot protein existence level 2. Involved in oxygen transport from the lung to the various peripheral tissues. From Pongo pygmaeus (Bornean orangutan).
   3605..3660    +  polyA_signal   β-globin poly(A) signal: rabbit β-globin polyadenylation signal (Gil and Proudfoot, 1987)
   4045..4061    -  protein_bind   lac operator: The lac repressor binds to the lac operator to inhibit transcription in E. coli. This inhibition can be relieved by adding lactose or isopropyl-β-D-thiogalactopyranoside (IPTG). lac repressor encoded by lacI
   4069..4099    -  promoter       lac promoter: promoter for the E. coli lac operon
   4114..4135    -  protein_bind   CAP binding site: CAP binding activates transcription in the presence of cAMP. E. coli catabolite activator protein
   4148..4187    -  CDS            lacI (fragment): lac repressor; lacI; The lac repressor binds to the lac operator to inhibit transcription in E. coli. This inhibition can be relieved by adding lactose or isopropyl-β-D-thiogalactopyranoside (IPTG).
   4194..4216    +  promoter       SV40 promoter (fragment): SV40 enhancer and early promoter
   4240..4375    +  rep_origin     SV40 ori: SV40 origin of replication
   4395..4529    +  polyA_signal   SV40 poly(A) signal: SV40 polyadenylation signal
   4531..4585    -  CDS            lacI (fragment): lac repressor; lacI; The lac repressor binds to the lac operator to inhibit transcription in E. coli. This inhibition can be relieved by adding lactose or isopropyl-β-D-thiogalactopyranoside (IPTG).
   4768..5356    -  rep_origin     ori: high-copy-number ColE1/pMB1/pBR322/pUC origin of replication
   5527..6387    -  CDS            AmpR: β-lactamase; bla; confers resistance to ampicillin, carbenicillin, and related antibiotics
   6388..6492    -  promoter       AmpR promoter: bla
