[The description below was written by a language model from this plasmid's Addgene catalogue record and pLannotate feature annotations shown in this document.]
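Description:
pCAGEN-DEST (JDW 471) is an empty Gateway destination vector of about 6.5 kb, built for strong, ubiquitous expression of recombined inserts in vertebrate cells. It belongs to a multisite Gateway cloning toolkit aimed at vertebrate model systems. It carries no gene of interest. The backbone replicates in E. coli from a high-copy ColE1/pUC-type origin and carries an ampicillin resistance gene (β-lactamase) under its own promoter. A short SV40 origin and an SV40 polyadenylation signal are also present, along with remnants of lac regulatory sequences (lac promoter, operator, CAP site and lacI fragments) that appear to be carried over from the parental cloning vector.

The expression unit is the composite CAG/CAGGS promoter: the human cytomegalovirus immediate-early enhancer, the chicken β-actin promoter, and a chimeric chicken β-actin/rabbit β-globin intron. Downstream sits the Gateway cassette, flanked by attR1 and attR2, which contains a chloramphenicol acetyltransferase gene and the ccdB toxin gene, plus a ccdA fragment. It is followed by residual β-globin sequence and the rabbit β-globin polyadenylation signal. In an LR Clonase reaction, an entry clone's insert replaces the attR-flanked cassette, which places the insert between the CAG promoter and the poly(A) signal. Loss of ccdB then allows recombinant plasmids to grow in standard strains, while unreacted vector is counter-selected. Because the unrecombined plasmid encodes CcdB, it must be propagated in a ccdB-tolerant strain, and chloramphenicol together with ampicillin maintains the intact cassette. The resulting expression clones are suited to transient transfection or similar delivery, although the record does not name particular applications.
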