Addgene plasmid #242573: pCAGEN-DEST (JDW 471)
Purpose: (Empty Backbone) Gateway destination vector with a CAGGS promoter in the backbone.
Depositing lab: Joshua Wythe. Depositing organization: University of Virginia. Publication: MultiSite Assembly of Gateway Induced Clones (MAGIC): a flexible cloning toolbox for use in vertebrate model systems. Gillespie WB 3rd, Zhang Y, Ruiz OE, Cerda J 3rd, Ortiz-Guzman J, Sherman M, Turner WD, Largoza G, Mosser LE, Fujimoto E, Chien CB, Kwan KM, Arenkiel BR, Devine WP, Wythe JD. Development. 2025 Nov 15;152(22):dev204308. doi: 10.1242/dev.204308. Epub 2025 Nov 13. PubMed 41230856.
Backbone
  Vector backbone: pCAGEN-DEST
  Vector type: Gateway subcloning
Growth in bacteria
  Bacterial resistance: Chloramphenicol and Ampicillin, 25 & 100 μg/mL
  Growth temperature: 37°C
  Growth strain: ccdB Survival
  Copy number: High Copy
Gene/Insert
  Gene/Insert name: None
Terms and licenses: Academic/Nonprofit Terms; Industry Terms: Not Available to Industry
Depositor comments: Please visit https://doi.org/10.1101/2024.07.13.603267 for bioRxiv preprint.
How to cite: pCAGEN-DEST (JDW 471) was a gift from Joshua Wythe (Addgene plasmid # 242573 ; http://n2t.net/addgene:242573 ; RRID:Addgene_242573)
